>Addgene plasmid #198112 | pLV-Puro_CI-hCOL4A5-Nluc_C1684X | addgene full sequence | sequence record 389257 | Addgene NGS Result
TGGAAGGGCTAATTCACTCCCAAAGAAGACAAGATATCCTTGATCTGTGGATCTACCACACACAAGGCTA
CTTCCCTGATTAGCAGAACTACACACCAGGGCCAGGGGTCAGATATCCACTGACCTTTGGATGGTGCTAC
AAGCTAGTACCAGTTGAGCCAGATAAGGTAGAAGAGGCCAATAAAGGAGAGAACACCAGCTTGTTACACC
CTGTGAGCCTGCATGGGATGGATGACCCGGAGAGAGAAGTGTTAGAGTGGAGGTTTGACAGCCGCCTAGC
ATTTCATCACGTGGCCCGAGAGCTGCATCCGGAGTACTTCAAGAACTGCTGATATCGAGCTTGCTACAAG
GGACTTTCCGCTGGGGACTTTCCAGGGAGGCGTGGCCTGGGCGGGACTGGGGAGTGGCGAGCCCTCAGAT
CCTGCATATAAGCAGCTGCTTTTTGCCTGTACTGGGTCTCTCTGGTTAGACCAGATCTGAGCCTGGGAGC
TCTCTGGCTAACTAGGGAACCCACTGCTTAAGCCTCAATAAAGCTTGCCTTGAGTGCTTCAAGTAGTGTG
TGCCCGTCTGTTGTGTGACTCTGGTAACTAGAGATCCCTCAGACCCTTTTAGTCAGTGTGGAAAATCTCT
AGCAGTGGCGCCCGAACAGGGACTTGAAAGCGAAAGGGAAACCAGAGGAGCTCTCTCGACGCAGGACTCG
GCTTGCTGAAGCGCGCACGGCAAGAGGCGAGGGGCGGCGACTGGTGAGTACGCCAAAAATTTTGACTAGC
GGAGGCTAGAAGGAGAGAGATGGGTGCGAGAGCGTCAGTATTAAGCGGGGGAGAATTAGATCGCGATGGG
AAAAAATTCGGTTAAGGCCAGGGGGAAAGAAAAAATATAAATTAAAACATATAGTATGGGCAAGCAGGGA
GCTAGAACGATTCGCAGTTAATCCTGGCCTGTTAGAAACATCAGAAGGCTGTAGACAAATACTGGGACAG
CTACAACCATCCCTTCAGACAGGATCAGAAGAACTTAGATCATTATATAATACAGTAGCAACCCTCTATT
GTGTGCATCAAAGGATAGAGATAAAAGACACCAAGGAAGCTTTAGACAAGATAGAGGAAGAGCAAAACAA
AAGTAAGACCACCGCACAGCAAGCGGCCGGCCGCTGATCTTCAGACCTGGAGGAGGAGATATGAGGGACA
ATTGGAGAAGTGAATTATATAAATATAAAGTAGTAAAAATTGAACCATTAGGAGTAGCACCCACCAAGGC
AAAGAGAAGAGTGGTGCAGAGAGAAAAAAGAGCAGTGGGAATAGGAGCTTTGTTCCTTGGGTTCTTGGGA
GCAGCAGGAAGCACTATGGGCGCAGCGTCAATGACGCTGACGGTACAGGCCAGACAATTATTGTCTGGTA
TAGTGCAGCAGCAGAACAATTTGCTGAGGGCTATTGAGGCGCAACAGCATCTGTTGCAACTCACAGTCTG
GGGCATCAAGCAGCTCCAGGCAAGAATCCTGGCTGTGGAAAGATACCTAAAGGATCAACAGCTCCTGGGG
ATTTGGGGTTGCTCTGGAAAACTCATTTGCACCACTGCTGTGCCTTGGAATGCTAGTTGGAGTAATAAAT
CTCTGGAACAGATTTGGAATCACACGACCTGGATGGAGTGGGACAGAGAAATTAACAATTACACAAGCTT
AATACACTCCTTAATTGAAGAATCGCAAAACCAGCAAGAAAAGAATGAACAAGAATTATTGGAATTAGAT
AAATGGGCAAGTTTGTGGAATTGGTTTAACATAACAAATTGGCTGTGGTATATAAAATTATTCATAATGA
TAGTAGGAGGCTTGGTAGGTTTAAGAATAGTTTTTGCTGTACTTTCTATAGTGAATAGAGTTAGGCAGGG
ATATTCACCATTATCGTTTCAGACCCACCTCCCAACCCCGAGGGGACCCGACAGGCCCGAAGGAATAGAA
GAAGAAGGTGGAGAGAGAGACAGAGACAGATCCATTCGATTAGTGAACGGATCTCGACGGTATCGCCTTT
AAAAGAAAAGGGGGGATTGGGGGGTACAGTGCAGGGGAAAGAATAGTAGACATAATAGCAACAGACATAC
AAACTAAAGAATTACAAAAACAAATTACAAAAATTCAAAATTTTCGGGTTTATTACAGGGACAGCAGAGA
TCCAGTTTATCGATATCGAATTCGTGAGGACCGCCATGTTGGCATTGATTATTGACTAGTTATTAATAGT
AATCAATTACGGGGTCATTAGTTCATAGCCCATATATGGAGTTCCGCGTTACATAACTTACGGTAAATGG
CCCGCCTGGCTGACCGCCCAACGACCCCCGCCCATTGACGTCAATAATGACGTATGTTCCCATAGTAACG
CCAATAGGGACTTTCCATTGACGTCAATGGGTGGAGTATTTACGGTAAACTGCCCACTTGGCAGTACATC
AAGTGTATCATATGCCAAGTCCGCCCCCTATTGACGTCAATGACGGTAAATGGCCCGCCTGGCATTATGC
CCAGTACATGACCTTACGGGACTTTCCTACTTGGCAGTACATCTACGTATTAGTCATCGCTATTACCATG
GTGATGCGGTTTTGGCAGTACACCAATGGGCGTGGATAGCGGTTTGACTCACGGGGATTTCCAAGTCTCC
ACCCCATTGACGTCAATGGGAGTTTGTTTTGGCACCAAAATCAACGGGACTTTCCAAAATGTCGTAATAA
CCCCGCCCCGTTGACGCAAATGGGCGGTAGGCGTGTACGGTGGGAGGTCTATATAAGCAGAGCTGGTTTA
GTGAACCGTCAGATCACTAGAAGCTTTATTGCGGTAGTTTATCACAGTTAAATTGCTAACGCAGTCAGTG
CTTCTGACACAACAGTCTCGAACTTAAGCTGCAGAAGTTGGTCGTGAGGCACTGGGCAGGTAAGTATCAA
GGTTACAAGACAGGTTTAAGGAGACCAATAGAAACTGGGCTTGTCGAGACAGAGAAGACTCTTGCGTTTC
TGATAGGCACCTATTGGTCTTACTGACATCCACTTTGCCTTTCTCTCCACAGGTGTCCACTCCCAGTTCA
ATTACAGCTCTTAAGGCTAGAGTATTAATACGACTCACTATAGGGCTAGCAAAGCGATCGCCATGAAACT
GCGTGGAGTCAGCCTGGCTGCCGGCTTGTTCTTACTGGCCCTGAGTCTTTGGGGGCAGCCTGCAGAGGCT
GCGGCTTGCTATGGGTGTTCTCCAGGATCAAAGTGTGACTGCAGTGGCATAAAAGGGGAAAAGGGAGAGA
GAGGGTTTCCAGGTTTGGAAGGACACCCAGGATTGCCTGGATTTCCAGGTCCAGAAGGGCCTCCGGGGCC
TCGGGGACAAAAGGGTGATGATGGAATTCCAGGGCCACCAGGACCAAAAGGAATCAGAGGTCCTCCTGGA
CTTCCTGGATTTCCAGGGACACCAGGTCTTCCTGGAATGCCAGGCCACGATGGGGCCCCAGGACCTCAAG
GTATTCCCGGATGCAATGGAACCAAGGGAGAACGTGGATTTCCAGGCAGTCCCGGTTTTCCTGGTTTACA
GGGTCCTCCAGGACCCCCTGGGATCCCAGGTATGAAGGGTGAACCAGGTAGTATAATTATGTCATCACTG
CCAGGACCAAAGGGTAATCCAGGATATCCAGGTCCTCCTGGAATACAAGGCCTACCTGGTCCCACTGGTA
TACCAGGGCCAATTGGTCCCCCAGGACCACCAGGTTTGATGGGCCCTCCTGGTCCACCAGGACTTCCAGG
ACCTAAGGGGAATATGGGCTTAAATTTCCAGGGACCCAAAGGTGAAAAAGGTGAGCAAGGTCTTCAGGGC
CCACCTGGGCCACCTGGGCAGATCAGTGAACAGAAAAGACCAATTGATGTAGAGTTTCAGAAAGGAGATC
AGGGACTTCCTGGTGACCGAGGGCCTCCTGGACCTCCAGGGATACGTGGTCCTCCAGGTCCCCCAGGTGG
TGAGAAAGGTGAGAAGGGTGAGCAAGGAGAGCCAGGCAAAAGAGGTAAACCAGGCAAAGATGGAGAAAAT
GGCCAACCAGGAATTCCTGGTTTGCCTGGTGATCCTGGTTACCCTGGTGAACCCGGAAGGGATGGTGAAA
AGGGCCAAAAAGGTGACACTGGCCCACCTGGACCTCCTGGACTTGTAATTCCTAGACCTGGGACTGGTAT
AACTATAGGAGAAAAAGGAAACATTGGGTTGCCTGGGTTGCCTGGAGAAAAAGGAGAGCGAGGATTTCCT
GGAATACAGGGTCCACCTGGCCTTCCTGGACCTCCAGGGGCTGCAGTTATGGGTCCTCCTGGCCCTCCTG
GATTTCCTGGAGAAAGGGGTCAGAAAGGTGATGAAGGACCACCTGGAATTTCCATTCCTGGACCTCCTGG
ACTTGACGGACAGCCTGGGGCTCCTGGGCTTCCAGGGCCTCCTGGCCCTGCTGGCCCTCACATTCCTCCT
AGTGATGAGATATGTGAACCAGGCCCTCCAGGCCCCCCAGGATCTCCAGGTGATAAAGGACTCCAAGGAG
AACAAGGAGTGAAAGGTGACAAAGGTGACACTTGCTTCAACTGCATTGGAACTGGTATTTCAGGGCCTCC
AGGTCAACCTGGTTTGCCAGGTCTCCCAGGTCCTCCAGGATCTCTTGGTTTCCCTGGACAGAAAGGGGAA
AAAGGACAAGCTGGTGCAACTGGTCCCAAAGGATTACCAGGCATTCCAGGAGCTCCAGGTGCTCCAGGCT
TTCCTGGATCTAAAGGTGAACCTGGTGATATCCTCACTTTTCCAGGAATGAAGGGTGACAAAGGAGAGTT
GGGTTCCCCTGGAGCTCCAGGGCTTCCTGGTTTACCTGGCACTCCTGGACAGGATGGATTGCCAGGGCTT
CCTGGCCCGAAAGGAGAGCCTGGTGGAATTACTTTTAAGGGTGAAAGAGGTCCCCCTGGGAACCCAGGTT
TACCAGGCCTCCCAGGGAATATAGGGCCTATGGGTCCCCCTGGTTTCGGCCCTCCAGGCCCAGTAGGTGA
AAAAGGCATACAAGGTGTGGCAGGAAATCCAGGCCAGCCAGGAATACCAGGTCCTAAAGGGGATCCAGGT
CAGACTATAACCCAGCCGGGGAAGCCTGGCTTGCCTGGTAACCCAGGCAGAGATGGTGATGTAGGTCTTC
CAGGTGACCCTGGACTTCCAGGGCAACCAGGCTTGCCAGGGATACCTGGTAGCAAAGGAGAACCAGGTAT
CCCTGGAATTGGGCTTCCTGGACCACCTGGTCCCAAAGGCTTTCCTGGAATTCCAGGACCTCCAGGAGCA
CCTGGGACACCTGGAAGAATTGGTCTAGAAGGCCCTCCTGGGCCACCCGGCTTTCCAGGACCAAAGGGTG
AACCAGGATTTGCATTACCTGGGCCACCTGGGCCACCAGGACTTCCAGGTTTCAAAGGAGCACTTGGTCC
AAAAGGTGATCGTGGTTTCCCAGGACCTCCGGGTCCTCCAGGACGCACTGGCTTAGATGGGCTCCCTGGA
CCAAAAGGTGATGTTGGACCAAATGGACAACCTGGACCAATGGGACCTCCTGGGCTGCCAGGAATAGGTG
TTCAGGGACCACCAGGACCACCAGGGATTCCTGGGCCAATAGGTCAACCTGGTTTACATGGAATACCAGG
AGAGAAGGGGGATCCAGGACCTCCTGGACTTGATGTTCCAGGACCCCCAGGTGAAAGAGGCAGTCCAGGG
ATCCCCGGAGCACCTGGTCCTATAGGACCTCCAGGATCACCAGGGCTTCCAGGAAAAGCAGGTGCCTCTG
GATTTCCAGGTACCAAAGGTGAAATGGGTATGATGGGACCTCCAGGCCCACCAGGACCTTTGGGAATTCC
TGGCAGGAGTGGTGTACCTGGTCTTAAAGGTGATGATGGCTTGCAGGGTCAGCCAGGACTTCCTGGCCCT
ACAGGAGAAAAAGGTAGTAAAGGAGAGCCTGGCCTTCCAGGCCCTCCTGGACCAATGGATCCAAATCTTC
TGGGCTCAAAAGGAGAGAAGGGGGAACCTGGCTTACCAGGTATACCTGGAGTTTCAGGGCCAAAAGGTTA
TCAGGGTTTGCCTGGAGACCCAGGGCAACCTGGACTGAGTGGACAACCTGGATTACCAGGACCACCAGGT
CCCAAAGGTAACCCTGGTCTCCCTGGACAGCCAGGTCTTATAGGACCTCCTGGACTTAAAGGAACCATCG
GTGATATGGGTTTTCCAGGGCCTCAGGGTGTGGAAGGGCCTCCTGGACCTTCTGGAGTTCCTGGACAACC
TGGCTCCCCAGGATTACCTGGACAGAAAGGCGACAAAGGTGATCCTGGTATTTCAAGCATTGGTCTTCCA
GGTCTTCCTGGTCCAAAGGGTGAGCCTGGTCTGCCTGGATACCCAGGGAACCCTGGTATCAAAGGTTCTG
TGGGAGATCCTGGTTTGCCCGGATTACCAGGAACCCCTGGAGCAAAAGGACAACCAGGCCTTCCTGGATT
CCCAGGAACCCCAGGCCCTCCTGGACCAAAAGGTATTAGTGGCCCTCCTGGGAACCCCGGCCTTCCAGGA
GAACCTGGTCCTGTAGGTGGTGGAGGTCATCCTGGGCAACCAGGGCCTCCAGGCGAAAAAGGCAAACCCG
GTCAAGATGGTATTCCTGGACCAGCTGGACAGAAGGGTGAACCAGGTCAACCAGGCTTTGGAAACCCAGG
ACCGCCTGGACTTCCAGGACTTTCTGGCCAAAAGGGTGATGGAGGATTACCTGGGATTCCAGGAAATCCT
GGCCTTCCAGGTCCAAAGGGCGAACCAGGCTTTCACGGTTTCCCTGGTGTGCAGGGTCCCCCAGGCCCTC
CTGGTTCTCCGGGTCCAGCTCTGGAAGGACCTAAAGGCAACCCTGGGCCCCAAGGTCCTCCTGGGAGACC
AGGTCCTACAGGTTTTCAAGGTCTACCAGGTCCAGAAGGTCCTCCAGGTCTCCCTGGAAATGGAGGTATT
AAAGGAGAGAAGGGAAATCCAGGCCAACCTGGGCTACCTGGCTTGCCTGGTTTGAAAGGAGATCAAGGAC
CACCAGGACTCCAGGGTAATCCTGGCCGGCCGGGTCTCAATGGAATGAAAGGAGATCCTGGTCTCCCTGG
TGTTCCAGGATTCCCAGGCATGAAAGGACCCAGTGGAGTACCTGGATCAGCTGGCCCTGAGGGGGAACCG
GGACTTATTGGTCCTCCAGGTCCTCCTGGATTACCTGGTCCTTCAGGACAGAGTATCATAATTAAAGGAG
ATGCTGGTCCTCCAGGAATCCCTGGCCAGCCTGGGCTAAAGGGTCTACCAGGACCCCAAGGACCTCAAGG
CTTACCAGGTCCAACTGGCCCTCCAGGAGATCCTGGACGCAATGGACTCCCTGGCTTTGATGGTGCAGGA
GGGCGCAAAGGAGACCCAGGTCTGCCAGGACAGCCAGGTACCCGTGGTTTGGATGGTCCCCCTGGTCCAG
ATGGATTGCAAGGTCCCCCAGGTCCCCCTGGAACCTCCTCTGTTGCACATGGATTTCTTATTACACGCCA
CAGCCAGACAACGGATGCACCACAATGCCCACAGGGAACACTTCAGGTCTATGAAGGCTTTTCTCTCCTG
TATGTACAAGGAAATAAAAGAGCCCACGGTCAAGACTTGGGGACGGCTGGCAGCTGCCTTCGTCGCTTTA
GTACCATGCCTTTCATGTTCTGCAACATCAATAATGTTTGCAACTTTGCTTCAAGAAATGACTATTCTTA
CTGGCTCTCTACCCCAGAGCCCATGCCAATGAGCATGCAACCCCTAAAGGGCCAGAGCATCCAGCCATTC
ATTAGTCGATGTGCAGTATGTGAAGCTCCAGCTGTGGTGATCGCAGTTCACAGTCAGACGATCCAGATTC
CCCATTGTCCTCAGGGATGGGATTCTCTGTGGATTGGTTATTCCTTCATGATGCATACAAGTGCAGGGGC
AGAAGGCTCAGGTCAAGCCCTAGCCTCCCCTGGTTCCTGCTTGGAAGAGTTTCGTTCAGCTCCCTTCATC
GAATGTCATGGGAGGGGTACCTGTAACTACTATGCCAACTCCTACAGCTTTTGGCTGGCAACTGTAGATG
TGTCAGACATGTTCAGTAAACCTCAGTCAGAAACGCTGAAAGCAGGAGACTTGAGGACACGAATTAGCCG
ATGACAAGTGTGCATGAAGAGGACATTCTCGAGCGGCGTCTTCACACTCGAAGATTTCGTTGGGGACTGG
CGACAGACAGCCGGCTACAACCTGGACCAAGTCCTTGAACAGGGAGGTGTGTCCAGTTTGTTTCAGAATC
TCGGGGTGTCCGTAACTCCGATCCAAAGGATTGTCCTGAGCGGTGAAAATGGGCTGAAGATCGACATCCA
TGTCATCATCCCGTATGAAGGTCTGAGCGGCGACCAAATGGGCCAGATCGAAAAAATTTTTAAGGTGGTG
TACCCTGTGGATGATCATCACTTTAAGGTGATCCTGCACTATGGCACACTGGTAATCGACGGGGTTACGC
CGAACATGATCGACTATTTCGGACGGCCGTATGAAGGCATCGCCGTGTTCGACGGCAAAAAGATCACTGT
AACAGGGACCCTGTGGAACGGCAACAAAATTATCGACGAGCGCCTGATCAACCCCGACGGCTCCCTGCTG
TTCCGAGTAACCATCAACGGAGTGACCGGCTGGCGGCTGTGCGAACGCATTCTGGCGTAAGGATCCAATT
CTACCGGGTAGGGGAGGCGCTTTTCCCAAGGCAGTCTGGAGCATGCGCTTTAGCAGCCCCGCTGGGCACT
TGGCGCTACACAAGTGGCCTCTGGCCTCGCACACATTCCACATCCACCGGTAGGCGCCAACCGGCTCCGT
TCTTTGGTGGCCCCTTCGCGCCACCTTCTACTCCTCCCCTAGTCAGGAAGTTCCCCCCCGCCCCGCAGCT
CGCGTCGTGCAGGACGTGACAAATGGAAGTAGCACGTCTCACTAGTCTCGTGCAGATGGACAGCACCGCT
GAGCAATGGAAGCGGGTAGGCCTTTGGGGCAGCGGCCAATAGCAGCTTTGCTCCTTCGCTTTCTGGGCTC
AGAGGCTGGGAAGGGGTGGGTCCGGGGGCGGGCTCAGGGGCGGGCTCAGGGGCGGGGCGGGCGCCCGAAG
GTCCTCCGGAGGCCCGGCATTCTGCACGCTTCAAAAGCGCACGTCTGCCGCGCTGTTCTCCTCTTCCTCA
TCTCCGGGCCTTTCGACCTGCAGTTAACGCCGCCATGACCGAGTACAAGCCCACGGTGCGCCTCGCCACC
CGCGACGACGTCCCCCGGGCCGTACGCACCCTCGCCGCCGCGTTCGCCGACTACCCCGCCACGCGCCACA
CCGTCGACCCGGACCGCCACATCGAGCGGGTCACCGAGCTGCAAGAACTCTTCCTCACGCGCGTCGGGCT
CGACATCGGCAAGGTGTGGGTCGCGGACGACGGCGCCGCGGTGGCGGTCTGGACCACGCCGGAGAGCGTC
GAAGCGGGGGCGGTGTTCGCCGAGATCGGCCCGCGCATGGCCGAGTTGAGCGGTTCCCGGCTGGCCGCGC
AGCAACAGATGGAAGGCCTCCTGGCGCCGCACCGGCCCAAGGAGCCCGCGTGGTTCCTGGCCACCGTCGG
CGTCTCGCCCGACCACCAGGGCAAGGGTCTGGGCAGCGCCGTCGTGCTCCCCGGAGTGGAGGCGGCCGAG
CGCGCCGGGGTGCCCGCCTTCCTGGAGACCTCCGCGCCCCGCAACCTCCCCTTCTACGAGCGGCTCGGCT
TCACCGTCACCGCCGACGTCGAGGTGCCCGAAGGACCGCGCACCTGGTGCATGACCCGCAAGCCCGGTGC
CTAGACGCGTCTGGAACAATCAACCTCTGGATTACAAAATTTGTGAAAGATTGACTGGTATTCTTAACTA
TGTTGCTCCTTTTACGCTATGTGGATACGCTGCTTTAATGCCTTTGTATCATGCTATTGCTTCCCGTATG
GCTTTCATTTTCTCCTCCTTGTATAAATCCTGGTTGCTGTCTCTTTATGAGGAGTTGTGGCCCGTTGTCA
GGCAACGTGGCGTGGTGTGCACTGTGTTTGCTGACGCAACCCCCACTGGTTGGGGCATTGCCACCACCTG
TCAGCTCCTTTCCGGGACTTTCGCTTTCCCCCTCCCTATTGCCACGGCGGAACTCATCGCCGCCTGCCTT
GCCCGCTGCTGGACAGGGGCTCGGCTGTTGGGCACTGACAATTCCGTGGTGTTGTCGGGGAAGCTGACGT
CCTTTCCATGGCTGCTCGCCTGTGTTGCCACCTGGATTCTGCGCGGGACGTCCTTCTGCTACGTCCCTTC
GGCCCTCAATCCAGCGGACCTTCCTTCCCGCGGCCTGCTGCCGGCTCTGCGGCCTCTTCCGCGTCTTCGC
CTTCGCCCTCAGACGAGTCGGATCTCCCTTTGGGCCGCCTCCCCGCCTGGAATTAATTCTGCAGTCGAGA
CCTAGAAAAACATGGAGCAATCACAAGTAGCAATACAGCAGCTACCAATGCTGATTGTGCCTGGCTAGAA
GCACAAGAGGAGGAGGAGGTGGGTTTTCCAGTCACACCTCAGGTACCTTTAAGACCAATGACTTACAAGG
CAGCTGTAGATCTTAGCCACTTTTTAAAAGAAAAGAGGGGACTGGAAGGGCTAATTCACTCCCAACGAAG
ACAAGATCTGCTTTTTGCTTGTACTGGGTCTCTCTGGTTAGACCAGATCTGAGCCTGGGAGCTCTCTGGC
TAACTAGGGAACCCACTGCTTAAGCCTCAATAAAGCTTGCCTTGAGTGCTTCAAGTAGTGTGTGCCCGTC
TGTTGTGTGACTCTGGTAACTAGAGATCCCTCAGACCCTTTTAGTCAGTGTGGAAAATCTCTAGCAGTAG
TAGTTCATGTCATCTTATTATTCAGTATTTATAACTTGCAAAGAAATGAATATCAGAGAGTGAGAGGCCT
TGACATTGCTAGCGTTTTACCGTCGACCTCTAGCTAGAGCTTGGCGTAATCATGGTCATAGCTGTTTCCT
GTGTGAAATTGTTATCCGCTCACAATTCCACACAACATACGAGCCGGAAGCATAAAGTGTAAAGCCTGGG
GTGCCTAATGAGTGAGCTAACTCACATTAATTGCGTTGCGCTCACTGCCCGCTTTCCAGTCGGGAAACCT
GTCGTGCCAGCTGCATTAATGAATCGGCCAACGCGCGGGGAGAGGCGGTTTGCGTATTGGGCGCTCTTCC
GCTTCCTCGCTCACTGACTCGCTGCGCTCGGTCGTTCGGCTGCGGCGAGCGGTATCAGCTCACTCAAAGG
CGGTAATACGGTTATCCACAGAATCAGGGGATAACGCAGGAAAGAACATGTGAGCAAAAGGCCAGCAAAA
GGCCAGGAACCGTAAAAAGGCCGCGTTGCTGGCGTTTTTCCATAGGCTCCGCCCCCCTGACGAGCATCAC
AAAAATCGACGCTCAAGTCAGAGGTGGCGAAACCCGACAGGACTATAAAGATACCAGGCGTTTCCCCCTG
GAAGCTCCCTCGTGCGCTCTCCTGTTCCGACCCTGCCGCTTACCGGATACCTGTCCGCCTTTCTCCCTTC
GGGAAGCGTGGCGCTTTCTCATAGCTCACGCTGTAGGTATCTCAGTTCGGTGTAGGTCGTTCGCTCCAAG
CTGGGCTGTGTGCACGAACCCCCCGTTCAGCCCGACCGCTGCGCCTTATCCGGTAACTATCGTCTTGAGT
CCAACCCGGTAAGACACGACTTATCGCCACTGGCAGCAGCCACTGGTAACAGGATTAGCAGAGCGAGGTA
TGTAGGCGGTGCTACAGAGTTCTTGAAGTGGTGGCCTAACTACGGCTACACTAGAAGAACAGTATTTGGT
ATCTGCGCTCTGCTGAAGCCAGTTACCTTCGGAAAAAGAGTTGGTAGCTCTTGATCCGGCAAACAAACCA
CCGCTGGTAGCGGTGGTTTTTTTGTTTGCAAGCAGCAGATTACGCGCAGAAAAAAAGGATCTCAAGAAGA
TCCTTTGATCTTTTCTACGGGGTCTGACGCTCAGTGGAACGAAAACTCACGTTAAGGGATTTTGGTCATG
AGATTATCAAAAAGGATCTTCACCTAGATCCTTTTAAATTAAAAATGAAGTTTTAAATCAATCTAAAGTA
TATATGAGTAAACTTGGTCTGACAGTTACCAATGCTTAATCAGTGAGGCACCTATCTCAGCGATCTGTCT
ATTTCGTTCATCCATAGTTGCCTGACTCCCCGTCGTGTAGATAACTACGATACGGGAGGGCTTACCATCT
GGCCCCAGTGCTGCAATGATACCGCGAGACCCACGCTCACCGGCTCCAGATTTATCAGCAATAAACCAGC
CAGCCGGAAGGGCCGAGCGCAGAAGTGGTCCTGCAACTTTATCCGCCTCCATCCAGTCTATTAATTGTTG
CCGGGAAGCTAGAGTAAGTAGTTCGCCAGTTAATAGTTTGCGCAACGTTGTTGCCATTGCTACAGGCATC
GTGGTGTCACGCTCGTCGTTTGGTATGGCTTCATTCAGCTCCGGTTCCCAACGATCAAGGCGAGTTACAT
GATCCCCCATGTTGTGCAAAAAAGCGGTTAGCTCCTTCGGTCCTCCGATCGTTGTCAGAAGTAAGTTGGC
CGCAGTGTTATCACTCATGGTTATGGCAGCACTGCATAATTCTCTTACTGTCATGCCATCCGTAAGATGC
TTTTCTGTGACTGGTGAGTACTCAACCAAGTCATTCTGAGAATAGTGTATGCGGCGACCGAGTTGCTCTT
GCCCGGCGTCAATACGGGATAATACCGCGCCACATAGCAGAACTTTAAAAGTGCTCATCATTGGAAAACG
TTCTTCGGGGCGAAAACTCTCAAGGATCTTACCGCTGTTGAGATCCAGTTCGATGTAACCCACTCGTGCA
CCCAACTGATCTTCAGCATCTTTTACTTTCACCAGCGTTTCTGGGTGAGCAAAAACAGGAAGGCAAAATG
CCGCAAAAAAGGGAATAAGGGCGACACGGAAATGTTGAATACTCATACTCTTCCTTTTTCAATATTATTG
AAGCATTTATCAGGGTTATTGTCTCATGAGCGGATACATATTTGAATGTATTTAGAAAAATAAACAAATA
GGGGTTCCGCGCACATTTCCCCGAAAAGTGCCACCTGACGTCGACGGATCGGGAGATCAACTTGTTTATT
GCAGCTTATAATGGTTACAAATAAAGCAATAGCATCACAAATTTCACAAATAAAGCATTTTTTTCACTGC
ATTCTAGTTGTGGTTTGTCCAAACTCATCAATGTATCTTATCATGTCTGGATCAACTGGATAACTCAAGC
TAACCAAAATCATCCCAAACTTCCCACCCCATACCCTATTACCACTGCCAATTACCTGTGGTTTCATTTA
CTCTAAACCTGTGATTCCTCTGAATTATTTTCATTTTAAAGAAATTGTATTTGTTAAATATGTACTACAA
ACTTAGTAGT
Features (pLannotate 1.2.2; 26 found; start..end, strand, type, name):
    377..634     +  LTR            5' LTR (truncated): truncated 5' long terminal repeat (LTR) from HIV-1
    681..806     +  misc_feature   HIV-1 Ψ: packaging signal of human immunodeficiency virus type 1
    790..1128    +  CDS            HIV-1 gag (fragment): gag protein from human immunodeficiency virus 1; gag
   1303..1536    +  misc_feature   RRE: The Rev response element (RRE) of HIV-1 allows for Rev-dependent mRNA export from the nucleus to the cytoplasm.
   1913..2013    +  CDS            Rev (fragment): human immunodeficiency virus 1 (HIV-1) Rev protein; rev; enhances nuclear export of unspliced and incompletely spliced viral mRNAs
   2028..2143    +  misc_feature   cPPT/CTS: central polypurine tract and central termination sequence of HIV-1 (lacking the first T)
   2213..2590    +  enhancer       CMV enhancer: human cytomegalovirus immediate early enhancer
   2592..2791    +  promoter       CMV promoter: human cytomegalovirus (CMV) immediate early promoter
   2930..3062    +  intron         chimeric intron: chimera between introns from human β-globin and immunoglobulin heavy chain genes
   3106..3124    +  promoter       T7 promoter: promoter for bacteriophage T7 RNA polymerase
   3143..8215    +  CDS            COL4A5: CO4A5_HUMAN - Experimental evidence at protein level: Swiss-Prot protein existence level 1. Type IV collagen is the major structural component of glomerular basement membranes (GBM), forming a 'chicken-wire' meshwork together with laminins, proteoglycans and entactin/nidogen. From Homo sapiens (Human).
   8228..8740    +  CDS            Nluc: NanoLuc® luciferase human codon-optimized
   8756..9255    +  promoter       PGK promoter: mouse phosphoglycerate kinase 1 promoter
   9275..9872    +  CDS            PuroR (fragment): puromycin N-acetyltransferase; pac from Streptomyces alboniger; confers resistance to puromycin
   9888..10476   +  misc_feature   WPRE: woodchuck hepatitis virus posttranscriptional regulatory element
  10493..10681   +  CDS            nef (fragment): NEF_HV1Z2 - Experimental evidence at protein level: Swiss-Prot protein existence level 1. Extracellular Nef protein targets CD4(+) T-lymphocytes for apoptosis by interacting with CXCR4 surface receptors. From Human immunodeficiency virus type 1 group M subtype D (isolate Z2/CDC-Z34) (HIV-1).
  10683..10916   +  LTR            3' LTR (ΔU3): self-inactivating 3' long terminal repeat (LTR) from HIV-1
  11067..11089   -  protein_bind   lac operator (fragment): The lac repressor binds to the lac operator to inhibit transcription in E. coli. This inhibition can be relieved by adding lactose or isopropyl-β-D-thiogalactopyranoside (IPTG). lac repressor encoded by lacI
  11093..11123   -  promoter       lac promoter: promoter for the E. coli lac operon
  11138..11159   -  protein_bind   CAP binding site: CAP binding activates transcription in the presence of cAMP. E. coli catabolite activator protein
  11172..11264   -  CDS            lacI (fragment): lac repressor; lacI; The lac repressor binds to the lac operator to inhibit transcription in E. coli. This inhibition can be relieved by adding lactose or isopropyl-β-D-thiogalactopyranoside (IPTG).
  11447..12035   -  rep_origin     ori: high-copy-number ColE1/pMB1/pBR322/pUC origin of replication
  12206..13066   -  CDS            AmpR: β-lactamase; bla; confers resistance to ampicillin, carbenicillin, and related antibiotics
  13067..13171   -  promoter       AmpR promoter: bla
  13219..13353   +  polyA_signal   SV40 poly(A) signal: SV40 polyadenylation signal
  13520..329     +  CDS            nef (fragment) (across the origin): NEF_HV1BR - Experimental evidence at protein level: Swiss-Prot protein existence level 1. Extracellular Nef protein targets CD4(+) T-lymphocytes for apoptosis by interacting with CXCR4 surface receptors (PubMed:14990729). From Human immunodeficiency virus type 1 group M subtype B (isolate BRU/LAI) (HIV-1).
