[The description below was written by a language model from this plasmid's Addgene catalogue record and pLannotate feature annotations shown in this document.]
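Description:
pLV-Puro_CI-hCOL4A5-Nluc_C1684X is a 13.5 kb self-inactivating HIV-1-based lentiviral transfer plasmid built on the TaKaRa/Clontech pLVSIN backbone for delivering a reporter-tagged human type IV collagen α5 chain into mammalian cells. It is maintained in E. coli through a high-copy ColE1/pUC-type origin and an ampicillin resistance gene. The viral portion carries a truncated 5' LTR, the Ψ packaging signal with a gag fragment, the Rev response element, cPPT/CTS, WPRE and a ΔU3 3' LTR. These elements allow the genome to be packaged and integrated when helper functions are supplied in trans, while leaving the integrated provirus without LTR promoter activity.

The payload is the human COL4A5 coding sequence fused at its C terminus to NanoLuc luciferase and carrying the C1684X nonsense mutation. Because the luciferase lies downstream of the premature stop codon, luminescence should appear only when the ribosome reads through that stop. This fits the associated study, which used NanoLuc reporters to identify COL4A5 nonsense mutations susceptible to drug-induced readthrough. A separate mouse PGK promoter drives puromycin N-acetyltransferase for selection of transduced cells.

Two points in the record disagree. The catalogue lists EF1a as the promoter, whereas the annotated sequence shows a CMV enhancer/promoter followed by a chimeric β-globin/immunoglobulin intron (probably the "CI" in the name) and a T7 promoter upstream of the insert, with no EF1a element detected. The purpose line also names COL4A4, while the insert field, the plasmid name and the sequence annotation all indicate COL4A5.
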