Addgene plasmid #198112: pLV-Puro_CI-hCOL4A5-Nluc_C1684X
Purpose: lentiviral expression of hCOL4A4_C1684X in mammalian cells
Depositing lab: Jeffrey Miner. Depositing organization: Washington University in Saint Louis. Publication: NanoLuc reporters identify COL4A5 nonsense mutations susceptible to drug-induced stop codon readthrough. Omachi K, Kai H, Roberge M, Miner JH. iScience. 2022 Feb 8;25(3):103891. doi: 10.1016/j.isci.2022.103891. eCollection 2022 Mar 18. PubMed 35243249.
Backbone
  Vector backbone: pLVSIN
  Backbone manufacturer: TaKaRa/Clontech
  Vector type: Lentiviral
  Selectable markers: Puromycin
Growth in bacteria
  Bacterial resistance: Ampicillin, 100 μg/mL
  Growth temperature: 37°C
  Growth strain: NEB Stable
  Copy number: High Copy
Gene/Insert
  Gene/Insert name: COL4A5
  Species: H. sapiens (human)
  Mutation: C1684X
  Entrez Gene: COL4A5 (a.k.a. ASLN, ATS, ATS1, CA54)
  Promoter: EF1a
  Tag / fusion protein: Nluc (C terminal on insert)
  Cloning method: Unknown
Terms and licenses: Academic/Nonprofit Terms; Industry Terms: Not Available to Industry
How to cite: pLV-Puro_CI-hCOL4A5-Nluc_C1684X was a gift from Jeffrey Miner (Addgene plasmid # 198112 ; http://n2t.net/addgene:198112 ; RRID:Addgene_198112)
